Addgene plasmid #117527: pEPOR0SP0017
Purpose: Level0 Golden Gate part: CDS, Sp-eCas9 1.0 (no stop codon)
Depositing lab: Nicola Patron. Depositing organization: Earlham Institute. Publication: Comparison of efficiency and specificity of CRISPR-associated (Cas) nucleases in plants: An expanded toolkit for precision genome engineering. Raitskin O, Schudoma C, West A, Patron NJ. PLoS One. 2019 Feb 27;14(2):e0211598. doi: 10.1371/journal.pone.0211598. eCollection 2019. PubMed 30811422.
Backbone
  Vector backbone: pAGM1287
  Vector type: CRISPR
Growth in bacteria
  Bacterial resistance: Spectinomycin, 50 μg/mL
  Growth temperature: 37°C
  Growth strain: DH5alpha
  Copy number: High Copy
Gene/Insert
  Gene/Insert name: Sp-eCas9 1.0 (no stop codon)
  Species: Streptococcus pyogenes
  Mutation: K810A, K1003A, R1060A
  Cloning method: Restriction Enzyme; 5′ cloning site BpiI (destroyed during cloning); 3′ cloning site BpiI (destroyed during cloning)
Terms and licenses: Academic/Nonprofit Terms; Industry Terms: Not Available to Industry
Depositor comments: Compatible with MoClo, Loop Please visit https://www.biorxiv.org/content/early/2018/09/20/422766 for BioRxiv preprint
How to cite: pEPOR0SP0017 was a gift from Nicola Patron (Addgene plasmid # 117527 ; http://n2t.net/addgene:117527 ; RRID:Addgene_117527)
