[The description below was written by a language model from this plasmid's Addgene catalogue record and pLannotate feature annotations shown in this document.]
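Description:
pEPOR0SP0017 is a Level 0 Golden Gate part plasmid built on the pAGM1287 backbone, carrying a promoterless coding sequence for use in modular assembly rather than direct expression. It is propagated in E. coli from a high-copy ColE1/pUC-type origin and selected with spectinomycin through the aadA streptomycin/spectinomycin resistance gene, which sits downstream of a bla (AmpR) promoter. The short integrase, gentamicin acetyltransferase and lacI fragments picked up by the annotation appear to be non-functional remnants flanking the resistance cassette and the cloning site, not working genes.

The insert, which occupies about 4.1 kb of the 6,389 nt plasmid, is the Streptococcus pyogenes Cas9 open reading frame in its enhanced-specificity form, Sp-eCas9 1.0, carrying the K810A, K1003A and R1060A substitutions. These changes are generally understood to weaken contacts with the non-target DNA strand and so reduce cleavage at mismatched off-target sites. The sequence was cloned through BpiI sites that were destroyed in the process. It lacks a stop codon, so it can be joined in frame to a downstream C-terminal part such as a tag or localisation signal during assembly. No promoter, terminator, tag or nuclear localisation signal is annotated in the record, and these would be supplied by other parts when a transcription unit is built.

The depositor notes compatibility with the MoClo and Loop assembly systems. The part belongs to a toolkit produced for comparing the efficiency and specificity of different Cas nucleases in plants, where it serves as the nuclease module in multigene constructs for plant genome engineering.
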