Features (pLannotate 1.2.2; 7 found; start..end, strand, type, name):
    122..226     +  promoter       AmpR promoter: bla
    217..297     -  CDS            int (fragment): INT2_ECOLX - Protein inferred from homology: Swiss-Prot protein existence level 3. Putative integrase believed to be involved in the insertion of antibiotic resistance genes into plasmids and transposons. From Escherichia coli.
    385..441     +  CDS            GmR (fragment): gentamycin acetyltransferase; aacC1; confers resistance to gentamycin
    448..1236    +  CDS            aadA: S3AD_ECOLX - Experimental evidence at protein level: Swiss-Prot protein existence level 1. Mediates bacterial resistance to the antibiotics streptomycin and spectinomycin. From Escherichia coli.
   1410..1998    +  rep_origin     ori: high-copy-number ColE1/pMB1/pBR322/pUC origin of replication
   2181..2230    +  CDS            lacI (fragment): lac repressor; lacI; The lac repressor binds to the lac operator to inhibit transcription in E. coli. This inhibition can be relieved by adding lactose or isopropyl-β-D-thiogalactopyranoside (IPTG).
   2247..6350    +  CDS            Cas9: Cas9 (Csn1) endonuclease from the Streptococcus pyogenes Type II CRISPR/Cas system generates RNA-guided double strand breaks in DNA
>Addgene plasmid #117527 | pEPOR0SP0017 | addgene full sequence | sequence record 228006 | Addgene NGS Result
TGAGACCACGAAGTGGCTCTTCAGTGGACGAAAGGGCCTCGTGATACGCCTATTTTTATAGGTTAATGTC
ATGATAATAATGGTTTCTTAGACGTCAGGTGGCACTTTTCGGGGAAATGTGCGCGGAACCCCTATTTGTT
TATTTTTCTAAATACATTCAAATATGTATCCGCTCATGAGACAATAACCCTGATAAATGCTTCAATAATA
TTGAAAAAGGAAGAGTATGCGCTCACGCAACTGGTCCAGAACCTTGACCGAACGCAGCGGTGGTAACGGC
GCAGTGGCGGTTTTCATGGCTTGTTATGACTGTTTTTTTTTGGGGTACAGTCTATGCCTCGGGCATCCAA
GCAGCAAGCGCGTTACGCCGTGGGTCGATGTTTGATGTTATGGAGCAGCAACGATGTTACGCAGCAGGGC
AGTCGCCCTAAAACAAAGTTAAACATCATGAGGGAAGCGGTGATCGCCGAAGTATCGACTCAACTATCAG
AGGTAGTTGGCGTCATCGAGCGCCATCTCGAACCGACGTTGCTGGCCGTACATTTGTACGGCTCCGCAGT
GGATGGCGGCCTGAAGCCACACAGCGATATTGATTTGCTGGTTACGGTGACCGTAAGGCTTGATGAAACA
ACGCGGCGAGCTTTGATCAACGACCTTTTGGAAACTTCGGCTTCCCCTGGAGAGAGCGAGATTCTCCGCG
CTGTAGAAGTCACCATTGTTGTGCACGACGACATCATTCCGTGGCGTTATCCAGCTAAGCGCGAACTGCA
ATTTGGAGAATGGCAGCGCAATGACATTCTTGCAGGTATCTTCGAGCCAGCCACGATCGACATTGATCTG
GCTATCTTGCTGACAAAAGCAAGAGAACATAGCGTTGCCTTGGTAGGTCCAGCGGCGGAGGAACTCTTTG
ATCCGGTTCCTGAACAGGATCTATTTGAGGCGCTAAATGAAACCTTAACGCTATGGAACTCGCCGCCCGA
CTGGGCTGGCGATGAGCGAAATGTAGTGCTTACGTTGTCCCGCATTTGGTACAGCGCAGTAACCGGCAAA
ATCGCGCCGAAGGATGTCGCTGCCGACTGGGCAATGGAGCGCCTGCCGGCCCAGTATCAGCCCGTCATAC
TTGAAGCTAGACAGGCTTATCTTGGACAAGAAGAAGATCGCTTGGCCTCGCGCGCAGATCAGTTGGAAGA
ATTTGTCCATTACGTAAAAGGCGAGATCACCAAGGTAGTCGGCAAATAACTGTCAGACCAAGTTTACTCA
TATATACTTTAGATTGATTTAAAACTTCATTTTTAATTTAAAAGGATCTAGGTGAAGATCCTTTTTGATA
ATCTCATGACCAAAATCCCTTAACGTGAGTTTTCGTTCCACTGAGCGTCAGACCCCGTAGAAAAGATCAA
AGGATCTTCTTGAGATCCTTTTTTTCTGCGCGTAATCTGCTGCTTGCAAACAAAAAAACCACCGCTACCA
GCGGTGGTTTGTTTGCCGGATCAAGAGCTACCAACTCTTTTTCCGAAGGTAACTGGCTTCAGCAGAGCGC
AGATACCAAATACTGTTCTTCTAGTGTAGCCGTAGTTAGGCCACCACTTCAAGAACTCTGTAGCACCGCC
TACATACCTCGCTCTGCTAATCCTGTTACCAGTGGCTGCTGCCAGTGGCGATAAGTCGTGTCTTACCGGG
TTGGACTCAAGACGATAGTTACCGGATAAGGCGCAGCGGTCGGGCTGAACGGGGGGTTCGTGCACACAGC
CCAGCTTGGAGCGAACGACCTACACCGAACTGAGATACCTACAGCGTGAGCTATGAGAAAGCGCCACGCT
TCCCGAAGGGAGAAAGGCGGACAGGTATCCGGTAAGCGGCAGGGTCGGAACAGGAGAGCGCACGAGGGAG
CTTCCAGGGGGAAACGCCTGGTATCTTTATAGTCCTGTCGGGTTTCGCCACCTCTGACTTGAGCGTCGAT
TTTTGTGATGCTCGTCAGGGGGGCGGAGCCTATGGAAAAACGCCAGCAACGCGGCCTTTTTACGGTTCCT
GGCCTTTTGCTGGCCTTTTGCTCACATGTTCTTTCCTGCGTTATCCCCTGATTCTGTGGATAACCGTATT
ACCGCCTTTGAGTGAGCTGATACCGCTCGCCGCAGCCGAACGACCGAGCGCAGCGAGTCAGTGAGCGAGG
AAGCGGAAGAGCGCCCAATACGCAAACCGCCTCTCCCCGCGCGTTGGCCGATTCATTAATCACTCTGTGG
TCTCAAATGGACAAGAAGTACTCCATTGGGCTCGATATCGGCACAAACAGCGTCGGCTGGGCCGTCATTA
CGGACGAGTACAAGGTGCCGAGCAAAAAATTCAAAGTTCTGGGCAATACCGATCGCCACAGCATAAAGAA
GAACCTCATTGGCGCCCTCCTGTTCGACTCCGGGGAGACGGCCGAAGCCACGCGGCTCAAAAGAACAGCA
CGGCGCAGATATACCCGCAGAAAGAATCGGATCTGCTACCTGCAGGAGATCTTTAGTAATGAGATGGCTA
AGGTGGATGACTCTTTCTTCCATAGGCTGGAGGAGTCCTTTTTGGTGGAGGAGGATAAAAAGCACGAGCG
CCACCCAATCTTTGGCAATATCGTGGACGAGGTGGCGTACCATGAAAAGTACCCAACCATATATCATCTG
AGGAAGAAGCTTGTAGACAGTACTGATAAGGCTGACTTGCGGTTGATCTATCTCGCGCTGGCGCATATGA
TCAAATTTCGGGGACACTTCCTCATCGAGGGGGACCTGAACCCAGACAACAGCGATGTCGACAAACTCTT
TATCCAACTGGTTCAGACTTACAATCAGCTTTTCGAAGAGAACCCGATCAACGCATCCGGAGTTGACGCC
AAAGCAATCCTGAGCGCTAGGCTGTCCAAATCCCGGCGGCTCGAAAACCTCATCGCACAGCTCCCTGGGG
AGAAGAAGAACGGCCTGTTTGGTAATCTTATCGCCCTGTCACTCGGGCTGACCCCCAACTTTAAATCTAA
CTTCGACCTGGCCGAAGATGCCAAGCTTCAACTGAGCAAAGACACCTACGATGATGATCTCGACAATCTG
CTGGCCCAGATCGGCGACCAGTACGCAGACCTTTTTTTGGCGGCAAAGAACCTGTCAGACGCCATTCTGC
TGAGTGATATTCTGCGAGTGAACACGGAGATCACCAAAGCTCCGCTGAGCGCTAGTATGATCAAGCGCTA
TGATGAGCACCACCAAGACTTGACTTTGCTGAAGGCCCTTGTCAGACAGCAACTGCCTGAGAAGTACAAG
GAAATTTTCTTCGATCAGTCTAAAAATGGCTACGCCGGATACATTGACGGCGGAGCAAGCCAGGAGGAAT
TTTACAAATTTATTAAGCCCATCTTGGAAAAAATGGACGGCACCGAGGAGCTGCTGGTAAAGCTTAACAG
AGAAGATCTGTTGCGCAAACAGCGCACTTTCGACAATGGAAGCATCCCCCACCAGATTCACCTGGGCGAA
CTGCACGCTATCCTCAGGCGGCAAGAGGATTTCTACCCCTTTTTGAAAGATAACAGGGAAAAGATTGAGA
AAATCCTCACATTTCGGATACCCTACTATGTAGGCCCCCTCGCCCGGGGAAATTCCAGATTCGCGTGGAT
GACTCGCAAATCAGAAGAGACTATCACTCCCTGGAACTTCGAGGAAGTCGTGGATAAGGGGGCCTCTGCC
CAGTCCTTCATCGAAAGGATGACTAACTTTGATAAAAATCTGCCTAACGAAAAGGTGCTTCCTAAACACT
CTCTGCTGTACGAGTACTTCACAGTTTATAACGAGCTCACCAAGGTCAAATACGTCACAGAAGGGATGAG
AAAGCCAGCATTCCTGTCTGGAGAGCAGAAGAAAGCTATCGTGGACCTCCTCTTCAAGACGAACCGGAAA
GTTACCGTGAAACAGCTCAAAGAAGATTATTTCAAAAAGATTGAATGTTTCGACTCTGTTGAAATCAGCG
GAGTGGAGGATCGCTTCAACGCATCCCTGGGAACGTATCACGATCTCCTGAAAATCATTAAAGACAAGGA
CTTCCTGGACAATGAGGAGAACGAGGACATTCTTGAGGACATTGTCCTCACCCTTACGTTGTTTGAAGAT
AGGGAGATGATTGAAGAACGCTTGAAAACTTACGCTCATCTCTTCGACGACAAAGTCATGAAACAGCTCA
AGAGGCGCCGATATACAGGATGGGGGCGGCTGTCAAGAAAACTGATCAATGGGATCCGAGACAAGCAGAG
TGGAAAGACAATCCTGGATTTTCTTAAGTCCGATGGATTTGCCAACCGGAACTTCATGCAGTTGATCCAT
GATGACTCTCTCACCTTTAAGGAGGACATCCAGAAAGCACAAGTTTCTGGCCAGGGGGACAGTCTCCACG
AGCACATCGCTAATCTTGCAGGTAGCCCAGCTATCAAAAAGGGAATACTGCAGACCGTTAAGGTCGTGGA
TGAACTCGTCAAAGTAATGGGAAGGCATAAGCCCGAGAATATCGTTATCGAGATGGCCCGAGAGAACCAA
ACTACCCAGAAGGGACAGAAGAACAGTAGGGAAAGGATGAAGAGGATTGAAGAGGGTATAAAAGAACTGG
GGTCCCAAATCCTTAAGGAACACCCAGTTGAAAACACCCAGCTTCAGAATGAGGCGCTCTACCTGTACTA
CCTGCAGAACGGCAGGGACATGTACGTGGATCAGGAACTGGACATCAATCGGCTCTCCGACTACGACGTG
GATCATATCGTGCCCCAGTCTTTTCTCAAAGATGATTCTATTGATAATAAAGTGTTGACAAGATCCGATA
AAAATAGAGGGAAGAGTGATAACGTCCCCTCAGAAGAAGTTGTCAAGAAAATGAAAAATTATTGGCGGCA
GCTGCTGAACGCCAAACTGATCACACAACGGAAGTTCGATAATCTGACTAAGGCTGAACGAGGTGGCCTG
TCTGAGTTGGATAAAGCCGGCTTCATCAAAAGGCAGCTTGTTGAGACACGCCAGATCACCAAGCACGTGG
CCCAAATTCTCGATTCACGCATGAACACCAAGTACGATGAAAATGACAAACTGATTCGAGAGGTGAAAGT
TATTACTCTGAAGTCTAAGCTGGTTTCAGATTTCAGAAAGGACTTTCAGTTTTATAAGGTGAGAGAGATC
AACAATTACCACCATGCGCATGATGCCTACCTGAATGCAGTGGTAGGCACTGCACTTATCAAAAAATATC
CCGCGCTTGAATCTGAATTTGTTTACGGAGACTATAAAGTGTACGATGTTAGGAAAATGATCGCAAAGTC
TGAGCAGGAAATAGGCAAGGCCACCGCTAAGTACTTCTTTTACAGCAATATTATGAATTTTTTCAAGACC
GAGATTACACTGGCCAATGGAGAGATTCGGAAGGCACCACTTATCGAAACAAACGGAGAAACAGGAGAAA
TCGTGTGGGACAAGGGTAGGGATTTCGCGACAGTCCGGAAGGTCCTGTCCATGCCGCAGGTGAACATCGT
TAAAAAGACCGAAGTACAGACCGGAGGCTTCTCCAAGGAAAGTATCCTCCCGAAAAGGAACAGCGACAAG
CTGATCGCACGCAAAAAAGATTGGGACCCCAAGAAATACGGCGGATTCGATTCTCCTACAGTCGCTTACA
GTGTACTGGTTGTGGCCAAAGTGGAGAAAGGGAAGTCTAAAAAACTCAAAAGCGTCAAGGAACTGCTGGG
CATCACAATCATGGAGCGATCAAGCTTCGAAAAAAACCCCATCGACTTTCTCGAGGCGAAAGGATATAAA
GAGGTCAAAAAAGACCTCATCATTAAGCTTCCCAAGTACTCTCTCTTTGAGCTTGAAAACGGCCGGAAAC
GAATGCTCGCTAGTGCGGGCGAGCTGCAGAAAGGTAACGAGCTGGCACTGCCCTCTAAATACGTTAATTT
CTTGTATCTGGCCAGCCACTATGAAAAGCTCAAAGGATCTCCCGAAGATAATGAGCAGAAGCAGCTGTTC
GTGGAACAACACAAACACTACCTTGATGAGATCATCGAGCAAATAAGCGAATTCTCCAAAAGAGTGATCC
TCGCCGACGCTAACCTCGATAAGGTGCTTTCTGCTTACAATAAGCACAGGGATAAGCCCATCAGGGAGCA
GGCAGAAAACATTATCCACTTGTTTACTCTGACCAACTTGGGCGCGCCTGCAGCCTTCAAGTACTTCGAC
ACCACCATAGACAGAAAGCGGTACACCTCTACAAAGGAGGTCCTGGACGCCACACTGATTCATCAGTCAA
TTACGGGGCTCTATGAAACAAGAATCGACCTCTCTCAGCTCGGTGGAGACAGCAGGGCTGACCCCAAGAA
GAAGAGGAAGGTGGGTTCG
